Addgene plasmid #173723: pBID2_UAS>Gateway
Purpose: (Empty Backbone) Drosophila transgene expression under UAS/Gal4 control, PhiC31 transgenesis
Depositing lab: Brian McCabe. Depositing organization: Swiss Federal Institute of Technology (EPFL). Publication: Tools for synchronous temporal control of independent transgenes in discrete Drosophila tissues. Ruchti E, McCabe BD. bioRxiv 2026.02.02.703225 10.64898/2026.02.02.703225.
Backbone
  Vector backbone: pBID2
  Backbone manufacturer: Evelyne Ruchti and Brian McCabe
  Backbone size (bp): 11484
  Vector type: Insect Expression ; Gateway Destination vector
  Selectable markers: Drosophila mini-white
Growth in bacteria
  Bacterial resistance: Chloramphenicol and Ampicillin, 25 & 100 μg/mL
  Growth temperature: 37°C
  Growth strain: ccdB Survival
  Copy number: High Copy
Gene/Insert
  Gene/Insert name: None
  Mutation: 20 x UAS sequences
Terms and licenses: Academic/Nonprofit Terms; Industry Terms: Not Available to Industry
Depositor comments: The insert begins with 20 copies of the UAS binding sequence followed by a DSCP synthetic core promoter, a Gateway attR destination cloning cassette followed by a p10 3' untranslated region. The insert is flanked by Gypsy insulator sequences to enable more homogeneous transgene expression at diverse genetic insertion sites. The backbone includes a phiC31 attB sequence for targeted transgenesis and a mini-white gene to allow transgene selection. Please visit https://doi.org/10.64898/2026.02.02.703225 for bioRxiv preprint.
How to cite: pBID2_UAS>Gateway was a gift from Brian McCabe (Addgene plasmid # 173723 ; http://n2t.net/addgene:173723 ; RRID:Addgene_173723)
