[The description below was written by a language model from this plasmid's Addgene catalogue record and pLannotate feature annotations shown in this document.]
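Description:
pBID2_UAS>Gateway is an empty Gateway destination vector built on the pBID2 backbone for making Drosophila transgenes expressed under UAS/Gal4 control. It is about 11.5 kb. In bacteria it replicates from a high-copy ColE1/pUC-type origin, also carries an f1 origin, and is selected with ampicillin (backbone bla gene) together with chloramphenicol (CmR inside the Gateway cassette). Because the cassette contains the ccdB toxin gene, the unrecombined vector has to be maintained in a ccdB-tolerant strain.

The expression unit begins with 20 copies of the Gal4-binding UAS, annotated as four 5X UAS blocks. According to the depositor, these are followed by the DSCP synthetic core promoter, which the feature table does not annotate. Next comes the attR1–CmR–ccdB–attR2 cassette. An LR reaction with an entry clone replaces this cassette with the gene of interest, and loss of ccdB counter-selects non-recombinant plasmids. Downstream lies the baculovirus p10 3' UTR; the automated annotation labels this AcMNPV-derived region as a P74 fragment and also calls an adjacent SV40 poly(A) signal.

Gypsy insulators flank the whole unit to make expression more uniform across genomic insertion sites. A phiC31 attB site allows integrase-mediated insertion into attP landing sites, and mini-white provides an eye-colour marker for identifying transformants. A single loxP site sits next to mini-white.

Two sequence records are given. The full 11,481-nt record shows all four 5X UAS blocks, whereas the shorter 11,372-nt sequencing result annotates only three. That difference may reflect the difficulty of assembling the repeats rather than a real difference in the construct.
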