Features (pLannotate 1.2.2; 30 found; start..end, strand, type, name):
     30..458     -  rep_origin     f1 ori (sequence partly withheld): f1 bacteriophage origin of replication; arrow indicates direction of (+) strand synthesis
    463..620     -  CDS            lacZα (fragment): LacZα fragment of β-galactosidase; lacZ fragment
    623..641     +  promoter       T7 promoter: promoter for bacteriophage T7 RNA polymerase
    666..4782    +  gene           mini-white: white; This modified version of the white gene lacks part of the first intron.
   4789..4822    -  protein_bind   loxP: Cre-mediated recombination occurs in the 8-bp core sequence (GCATACAT). Cre recombinase
   4835..5265    +  protein_bind   gypsy insulator: chromatin insulator from Drosophila Su(Hw), CP190, and Mod(mdg4)67.2
   5291..5312    -  misc_feature   MCS (fragment): pUC18/19 multiple cloning site
   5311..5405    +  protein_bind   5X UAS: five tandem copies of the "ScaI site" 17-mer CGGAGTACTGTCCTCCG, an upstream activating sequence (UAS) that efficiently binds yeast Gal4 (Webster et al., 1988; Pfeiffer et al., 2010) GAL4
   5439..5533    +  protein_bind   5X UAS: five tandem copies of the "ScaI site" 17-mer CGGAGTACTGTCCTCCG, an upstream activating sequence (UAS) that efficiently binds yeast Gal4 (Webster et al., 1988; Pfeiffer et al., 2010) GAL4
   5567..5661    +  protein_bind   5X UAS: five tandem copies of the "ScaI site" 17-mer CGGAGTACTGTCCTCCG, an upstream activating sequence (UAS) that efficiently binds yeast Gal4 (Webster et al., 1988; Pfeiffer et al., 2010) GAL4
   5695..5789    +  protein_bind   5X UAS: five tandem copies of the "ScaI site" 17-mer CGGAGTACTGTCCTCCG, an upstream activating sequence (UAS) that efficiently binds yeast Gal4 (Webster et al., 1988; Pfeiffer et al., 2010) GAL4
   6004..6128    +  protein_bind   attR1: mutant version of attR; recombination site for the Gateway® LR reaction LR Clonase™
   6153..6183    +  promoter       lac UV5 promoter: E. coli lac promoter with an "up" mutation
   6207..6236    +  promoter       cat promoter (fragment): promoter of the E. coli cat gene encoding chloramphenicol acetyltransferase
   6237..6896    +  CDS            CmR: chloramphenicol acetyltransferase; cat; confers resistance to chloramphenicol
   7075..7233    +  CDS            ccdA (fragment): CCDA_ECO57 - Also known as H, letA. Experimental evidence at protein level: Swiss-Prot protein existence level 1. Antitoxin component of a type II toxin-antitoxin (TA) system which inhibits the post-segregational killing (PSK) of plasmid-free cells, also referred to as a plasmid addiction system. Binds to and blocks the activity of CcdB; will also remove bound CcdB protein from the CcdB-GyrA complex by forming a CcdA-CcdB complex, a process termed rejuvenation. Functions as a transcriptional corepressor for the ccdAB operon, repression also requires CcdB (By similarity). From Escherichia coli
   7238..7540    +  CDS            ccdB: CCDB_ECOLI - Also known as G, letB, letD. Experimental evidence at protein level: Swiss-Prot protein existence level 1. Toxic component of a type II toxin-antitoxin (TA) system, functioning in plasmid maintainence. Responsible for the post- segregational killing (PSK) of plasmid-free cells, also referred to as a plasmid addiction system. Half-life of over 2 hours. Cell killing by CcdB is accompanied by filamentation, defects in chromosome and plasmid segregation, defects in cell division, formation of anucleate cells, decreased DNA synthesis and plasmid loss. Interferes with the activity of DN
   7584..7708    -  protein_bind   attR2: mutant version of attR; recombination site for the Gateway® LR reaction LR Clonase™
   7756..8406    -  CDS            P74 (fragment): PIF0_NPVAC - Experimental evidence at protein level: Swiss-Prot protein existence level 1. Plays an essential role for oral infectivity of occlusion- derived virus (ODV) and functions also in host midgut attachment and fusion by binding to a specific host receptor. From Autographa californica nuclear polyhedrosis virus (AcMNPV).
   8405..8539    +  polyA_signal   SV40 poly(A) signal: SV40 polyadenylation signal
   8541..8971    +  protein_bind   gypsy insulator: chromatin insulator from Drosophila Su(Hw), CP190, and Mod(mdg4)67.2
   9005..9074    +  protein_bind   attB: attB site for the φC31 integrase (Groth et al., 2000) phage φC31 integrase
   9293..9311    -  promoter       T3 promoter: promoter for bacteriophage T3 RNA polymerase
   9354..9376    -  protein_bind   lac operator (fragment): The lac repressor binds to the lac operator to inhibit transcription in E. coli. This inhibition can be relieved by adding lactose or isopropyl-β-D-thiogalactopyranoside (IPTG). lac repressor encoded by lacI
   9380..9410    -  promoter       lac promoter: promoter for the E. coli lac operon
   9425..9446    -  protein_bind   CAP binding site: CAP binding activates transcription in the presence of cAMP. E. coli catabolite activator protein
   9459..9551    -  CDS            lacI (fragment): lac repressor; lacI; The lac repressor binds to the lac operator to inhibit transcription in E. coli. This inhibition can be relieved by adding lactose or isopropyl-β-D-thiogalactopyranoside (IPTG).
   9734..10322   -  rep_origin     ori: high-copy-number ColE1/pMB1/pBR322/pUC origin of replication
  10493..11353   -  CDS            AmpR: β-lactamase; bla; confers resistance to ampicillin, carbenicillin, and related antibiotics
  11354..11458   -  promoter       AmpR promoter: bla
>Addgene plasmid #173723 | pBID2_UAS>Gateway | addgene full sequence | sequence record 345256 | Addgene NGS Result
CTAAATTGTAAGCGTTAATATTTTGTTAAAATTCGCGTTAAATTTTTGTTAAATCAGCTCATTTTTTAAC
CAATAGGCCGAAATCGGCAAAATCCCTTATAAATCAAAAGAATAGACCGAGATAGGGT
[37 nt withheld, positions 129-165]
AAAGAACGTGGACTCCAACGTCAAAGG
[49 nt withheld, positions 193-241]
T
[91 nt withheld, positions 243-333]
G
[124 nt withheld, positions 335-458]
CCCATTCGCCATTCAGGCTGCGCAACTGTTGGGAAGGGCGATCGGTGCGGGCCTCTTCGCTATTACGCCA
GCTGGCGAAAGGGGGATGTGCTGCAAGGCGATTAAGTTGGGTAACGCCAGGGTTTTCCCAGTCACGACGT
TGTAAAACGACGGCCAGTGAATTGTAATACGACTCACTATAGGGCGAATTGGGTACGTACCGGGCCCCTA
GTATGTATGTAAGTTAATAAAACCCATTTTTGCGGAAAGTAGATAAAAAAAACATTTTTTTTTTTTACTG
CACTGGATATCATTGAACTTATCTGATCAGTTTTAAATTTACTTCGATCCAAGGGTATTTGATGTACCAG
GTTCTTTCGATTACCTCTCACTCAAAATGACATTCCACTCAAAGTCAGCGCTGTTTGCCTCCTTCTCTGT
CCACAGAAATATCGCCGTCTCTTTCGCCGCTGCGTCCGCTATCTCTTTCGCCACCGTTTGTAGCGTTACG
TAGCGTCAATGTCCGCCTTCAGTTGCATTTTGTCAGCGGTTTCGTGACGAAGCTCCAAGCGGTTTACGCC
ATCAATTAAACACAAAGTGCTGTGCCAAAACTCCTCTCGCTTCTTATTTTTGTTTGTTTTTTGAGTGATT
GGGGTGGTGATTGGTTTTGGGTGGGTAAGCAGGGGAAAGTGTGAAAAATCCCGGCAATGGGCCAAGAGGA
TCAGGAGCTATTAATTCGCGGAGGCAGCAAACACCCATCTGCCGAGCATCTGAACAATGTGAGTAGTACA
TGTGCATACATCTTAAGTTCACTTGATCTATAGGAACTGCGATTGCAACATCAAATTGTCTGCGGCGTGA
GAACTGCGACCCACAAAAATCCCAAACCGCAATTGCACAAACAAATAGTGACACGAAACAGATTATTCTG
GTAGCTGTTCTCGCTATATAAGACAATTTTTGAGATCATATCATGATCAAGACATCTAAAGGCATTCATT
TTCGACTATATTCTTTTTTACAAAAAATATAACAACCAGATATTTTAAGCTGATCCTAGATGCACAAAAA
ATAAATAAAAGTATAAACCTACTTCGTAGGATACTTCGGGGTACTTTTTGTTCGGGGTTAGATGAGCATA
ACGCTTGTAGTTGATATTTGAGATCCCCTATCATTGCAGGGTGACAGCGGAGCGGCTTCGCAGAGCTGCA
TTAACCAGGGCTTCGGGCAGGCCAAAAACTACGGCACGCTCCGGCCACCCAGTCCGCCGGAGGACTCCGG
TTCAGGGAGCGGCCAACTAGCCGAGAACCTCACCTATGCCTGGCACAATATGGACATCTTTGGGGCGGTC
AATCAGCCGGGCTCCGGATGGCGGCAGCTGGTCAACCGGACACGCGGACTATTCTGCAACGAGCGACACA
TACCGGCGCCCAGGAAACATTTGCTCAAGAACGGTGAGTTTCTATTCGCAGTCGGCTGATCTGTGTGAAA
TCTTAATAAAGGGTCCAATTACCAATTTGAAACTCAGTTTGCGGCGTGGCCTATCCGGGCGAACTTTTGG
CCGTGATGGGCAGTTCCGGTGCCGGAAAGACGACCCTGCTGAATGCCCTTGCCTTTCGATCGCCGCAGGG
CATCCAAGTATCGCCATCCGGGATGCGACTGCTCAATGGCCAACCTGTGGACGCCAAGGAGATGCAGGCC
AGGTGCGCCTATGTCCAGCAGGATGACCTCTTTATCGGCTCCCTAACGGCCAGGGAACACCTGATTTTCC
AAGCCATGGTGCGGATGCCACGACATCTGACCTATCGGCAGCGAGTGGCCCGCGTGGATCAGGTGATCCA
GGAGCTTTCGCTCAGCAAATGTCAGCACACGATCATCGGTGTGCCCGGCAGGGTGAAAGGTCTGTCCGGC
GGAGAAAGGAAGCGTCTGGCATTCGCCTCCGAGGCTCTAACCGATCCGCCGCTTCTGATCTGCGATGAGC
CCACCTCCGGACTGGACTCCTTTACCGCCCACAGCGTCGTCCAGGTGCTGAAGAAGCTGTCGCAGAAGGG
CAAGACCGTCATCCTGACCATTCATCAGCCGTCTTCCGAGCTGTTTGAGCTCTTTGACAAGATCCTTCTG
ATGGCCGAGGGCAGGGTAGCTTTCTTGGGCACTCCCAGCGAAGCCGTCGACTTCTTTTCCTAGTGAGTTC
GATGTGTTTATTAAGGGTATCTAGTATTACATAACATCTCAACTCCTATCCAGCGTGGGTGCCCAGTGTC
CTACCAACTACAATCCGGCGGACTTTTACGTACAGGTGTTGGCCGTTGTGCCCGGACGGGAGATCGAGTC
CCGTGATCGGATCGCCAAGATATGCGACAATTTTGCCATTAGCAAAGTAGCCCGGGATATGGAGCAGTTG
TTGGCCACCAAAAATCTGGAGAAGCCACTGGAGCAGCCGGAGAATGGGTACACCTACAAGGCCACCTGGT
TCATGCAGTTCCGGGCGGTCCTGTGGCGATCCTGGCTGTCGGTGCTCAAGGAACCACTCCTCGTAAAAGT
GCGACTTATTCAGACAACGGTGAGTGGTTCCAGTGGAAACAAATGATATAACGCTTACAATTCTTGGAAA
CAAATTCGCTAGATTTTAGATAGAATTGCCTGATTCCACACCCTTCTTAGTTTTTTTCAATGAGATGTAT
AGTTTATAGTTTTGCAGAAGATAAATAAATTTCATTTAACTCGCGAATATTAATGAGATGCGAGTAACAT
TTTAATTTGCAGATGGTTGCCATCTTGATTGGCCTCATCTTTTTGGGCCAACAACTCACGCAAGTGGGTG
TGATGAATATCAACGGAGCCATCTTCCTCTTCCTGACCAACATGACCTTTCAAAACGTCTTTGCCACGAT
AAATGTAAGTCATGTTTAGAATACATTTGCATTTCAATAATTTACTAACTTTCTAATGAATCGATTCGAT
TTAGGTGTTCACCTCAGAGCTGCCAGTTTTTATGAGGGAGGCCCGAAGTCGACTTTATCGCTGTGACACA
TACTTTCTGGGCAAAACGATTGCCGAATTGCCGCTTTTTCTCACAGTGCCACTGGTCTTCACGGCGATTG
CCTATCCGATGATCGGACTGCGGGCCGGAGTGCTGCACTTCTTCAACTGCCTGGCGCTGGTCACTCTGGT
GGCCAATGTGTCAACGTCCTTCGGATATCTAATATCCTGCGCCAGCTCCTCGACCTCGATGGCGCTGTCT
GTGGGTCCGCCGGTTATCATACCATTCCTGCTCTTTGGCGGCTTCTTCTTGAACTCGGGCTCGGTGCCAG
TATACCTCAAATGGTTGTCGTACCTCTCATGGTTCCGTTACGCCAACGAGGGTCTGCTGATTAACCAATG
GGCGGACGTGGAGCCGGGCGAAATTAGCTGCACATCGTCGAACACCACGTGCCCCAGTTCGGGCAAGGTC
ATCCTGGAGACGCTTAACTTCTCCGCCGCCGATCTGCCGCTGGACTACGTGGGTCTGGCCATTCTCATCG
TGAGCTTCCGGGTGCTCGCATATCTGGCTCTAAGACTTCGGGCCCGACGCAAGGAGTAGCCGACATATAT
CCGAAATAACTGCTTGTTTTTTTTTTTTACCATTATTACCATCGTGTTTACTGTTTATTGCCCCCTCAAA
AAGCTAATGTAATTATATTTGTGCCAATAAAAACAAGATATGACCTATAGAATACAAGTATTTCCCCTTC
GAACATCCCCACAAGTAGACTTTGGATTTGTCTTCTAACCAAAAGACTTACACACCTGCATACCTTACAT
CAAAAACTCGTTTATCGCTACATAAAACACCGGGATATATTTTTTATATACATACTTTTCAAATCGCGCG
CCCTCTTCATAATTCACCTCCACACCACGTTTCGTAGTTGCTCTTTCGCTGTCTCCCACCCGCTCTCCGC
AACACATTCACCTTTTGTTCGACGACCTTGGAGCGACTGTCGTTAGTTCCGCGCGATTCGGTTCGCTCAA
ATGGTTCCGAGTGGTTCATTTCGTCTCAATAGAAATTAGTAATAAATATTTGTATGTACAATTTATTTGC
TCCAATATATTTGTATATATTTCCCTCACAGCTATATTTATTCTAATTTAATATTATGACTTTTTAAGGT
AATTTTTTGTGACCTGTTCGGAGTGATTAGCGTTACAATTTGAACTGAAAGTGACATCCAGTGTTTGTTC
CTTGTGTAGATGCATCTCAAAAAAATGGTGGGCATAATAGTGTTGTTTATATATATCAAAAATAACAACT
ATAATAATAAGAATACATTTAATTTAGAAAATGCTTGGATTTCACTGGAACTAGGCTAGCATAACTTCGT
ATAATGTATGCTATACGAAGTTATGCTAGCGGATCCTGGCCACGTAATAAGTGTGCGTTGAATTTATTCG
CAAAAACATTGCATATTTTCGGCAAAGTAAAATTTTGTTGCATACCTTATCAAAAAATAAGTGCTGCATA
CTTTTTAGAGAAACCAAATAATTTTTTATTGCATACCCGTTTTTAATAAAATACATTGCATACCCTCTTT
TAATAAAAAATATTGCATACTTTGACGAAACAAATTTTCGTTGCATACCCAATAAAAGATTATTATATTG
CATACCCGTTTTTAATAAAATACATTGCATACCCTCTTTTAATAAAAAATATTGCATACGTTGACGAAAC
AAATTTTCGTTGCATACCCAATAAAAGATTATTATATTGCATACCTTTTCTTGCCATACCATTTAGCCGA
TCAATTGTGCTCGGCAACAGTATATTTGTGGTGTGCCAACCAACAACAGATCCAAGCTGGCCGCGGCTCG
ATAAGCTTGCATGCCTGCAGGTCGGAGTACTGTCCTCCGAGCGGAGTACTGTCCTCCGAGCGGAGTACTG
TCCTCCGAGCGGAGTACTGTCCTCCGAGCGGAGTACTGTCCTCCGAGCGGAGACTCTAGCCCTAGGGCAT
GCCTGCAGGTCGGAGTACTGTCCTCCGAGCGGAGTACTGTCCTCCGAGCGGAGTACTGTCCTCCGAGCGG
AGTACTGTCCTCCGAGCGGAGTACTGTCCTCCGAGCGGAGACTCTAGCGCTAGCGCATGCCTGCAGGTCG
GAGTACTGTCCTCCGAGCGGAGTACTGTCCTCCGAGCGGAGTACTGTCCTCCGAGCGGAGTACTGTCCTC
CGAGCGGAGTACTGTCCTCCGAGCGGAGACTCTAGCGCTAGCGCATGCCTGCAGGTCGGAGTACTGTCCT
CCGAGCGGAGTACTGTCCTCCGAGCGGAGTACTGTCCTCCGAGCGGAGTACTGTCCTCCGAGCGGAGTAC
TGTCCTCCGAGCGGAGACTCTAGCGACGTCGAGACTCTAGCGAGCTCGCCCGGGGATCGAGCGCAGCGGT
ATAAAAGGGCGCGGGGTGGCTGAGAGCATCAGTTGTGAATGAATGTTCGAGCCGAGCAGACGTGCCGCTG
CCTTCGTTAATATCCTTTGAATAAGCCAACTTTGAATCACAAGACGCATACCAAACGAATTCGCAGATCT
TAATTAACCGGTACCACAAGTTTGTACAAAAAAGCTGAACGAGAAACGTAAAATGATATAAATATCAATA
TATTAAATTAGATTTTGCATAAAAAACAGACTACATAATACTGTAAAACACAACATATCCAGTCACTATG
GCGGCCGCATTAGGCACCCCAGGCTTTACACTTTATGCTTCCGGCTCGTATAATGTGTGGATTTTGAGTT
AGGATCCGTCGAGATTTTCAGGAGCTAAGGAAGCTAAAATGGAGAAAAAAATCACTGGATATACCACCGT
TGATATATCCCAATGGCATCGTAAAGAACATTTTGAGGCATTTCAGTCAGTTGCTCAATGTACCTATAAC
CAGACCGTTCAGCTGGATATTACGGCCTTTTTAAAGACCGTAAAGAAAAATAAGCACAAGTTTTATCCGG
CCTTTATTCACATTCTTGCCCGCCTGATGAATGCTCATCCGGAATTCCGTATGGCAATGAAAGACGGTGA
GCTGGTGATATGGGATAGTGTTCACCCTTGTTACACCGTTTTCCATGAGCAAACTGAAACGTTTTCATCG
CTCTGGAGTGAATACCACGACGATTTCCGGCAGTTTCTACACATATATTCGCAAGATGTGGCGTGTTACG
GTGAAAACCTGGCCTATTTCCCTAAAGGGTTTATTGAGAATATGTTTTTCGTCTCAGCCAATCCCTGGGT
GAGTTTCACCAGTTTTGATTTAAACGTGGCCAATATGGACAACTTCTTCGCCCCCGTTTTCACCATGGGC
AAATATTATACGCAAGGCGACAAGGTGCTGATGCCGCTGGCGATTCAGGTTCATCATGCCGTTTGTGATG
GCTTCCATGTCGGCAGAATGCTTAATGAATTACAACAGTACTGCGATGAGTGGCAGGGCGGGGCGTAAAC
GCGTGGATCCGGCTTACTAAAAGCCAGATAACAGTATGCGTATTTGCGCGCTGATTTTTGCGGTATAAGA
ATATATACTGATATGTATACCCGAAGTATGTCAAAAAGAGGTATGCTATGAAGCAGCGTATTACAGTGAC
AGTTGACAGCGACAGCTATCAGTTGCTCAAGGCATATATGATGTCAATATCTCCGGTCTGGTAAGCACAA
CCATGCAGAATGAAGCCCGTCGTCTGCGTGCCGAACGCTGGAAAGCGGAAAATCAGGAAGGGATGGCTGA
GGTCGCCCGGTTTATTGAAATGAACGGCTCTTTTGCTGACGAGAACAGGGGCTGGTGAAATGCAGTTTAA
GGTTTACACCTATAAAAGAGAGAGCCGTTATCGTCTGTTTGTGGATGTACAGAGTGATATTATTGACACG
CCCGGGCGACGGATGGTGATCCCCCTGGCCAGTGCACGTCTGCTGTCAGATAAAGTCTCCCGTGAACTTT
ACCCGGTGGTGCATATCGGGGATGAAAGCTGGCGCATGATGACCACCGATATGGCCAGTGTGCCGGTCTC
CGTTATCGGGGAAGAAGTGGCTGATCTCAGCCACCGCGAAAATGACATCAAAAACGCCATTAACCTGATG
TTCTGGGGAATATAAATGTCAGGCTCCCTTATACACAGCCAGTCTGCAGGTCGACCATAGTGACTGGATA
TGTTGTGTTTTACAGTATTATGTAGTCTGTTTTTTATGCAAAATCTAATTTAATATATTGATATTTATAT
CATTTTACGTTTCTCGTTCAGCTTTCTTGTACAAAGTGGTGATATCGCATGCGGCCGCGGCGCGCCTCTA
GAAATGAATCGTTTTTAAAATAACAAATCAATTGTTTTATAATATTCGTACGATTCTTTGATTATGTAAT
AAAATGTGATCATTAGGAAGATTACGAAAAATATAAAAAATATGAGTTCTGTGTGTATAACAAATGCTGT
AAACGCCACAATTGTGTTTGTTGCAAATAAACCCATGATTATTTGATTAAAATTGTTGTTTTCTTTGTTC
ATAGACAATAGTGTGTTTTGCCTAAACGTGTACTGCATAAACTCCATGCGAGTGTATAGCGAGCTAGTGG
CTAACGCTTGCCCCACCAAAGTAGATTCGTCAAAATCCTCAATTTCATCACCCTCCTCCAAGTTTAACAT
TTGGCCGTCGGAATTAACTTCTAAAGATGCCACATAATCTAATAAATGAAATAGAGATTCAAACGTGGCG
TCATCGTCCGTTTCGACCATTTCCGAAAAGAACTCGGGCATAAACTCTATGATTTCTCTGGACGTGGTGT
TGTCGAAACTCTCAAAGTACGCAGTCAGGAACGTGCGCGACATGTCGTCGGGAAACTCGCGCGGAAACAT
GTTGTTGTAACCGAACGGGTCCCATAGCGCCAAAACCAAATCTGCCAGCGTCAATAGAATGAGCACGATG
CCGACAATGGAGCTGGCTTGGATAGCGATTCGAGTTAACTTGTTTATTGCAGCTTATAATGGTTACAAAT
AAAGCAATAGCATCACAAATTTCACAAATAAAGCATTTTTTTCACTGCATTCTAGTTGTGGTTTGTCCAA
ACTCATCAATGTATCTTATCATGTCTGGATCTTGGCCACGTAATAAGTGTGCGTTGAATTTATTCGCAAA
AACATTGCATATTTTCGGCAAAGTAAAATTTTGTTGCATACCTTATCAAAAAATAAGTGCTGCATACTTT
TTAGAGAAACCAAATAATTTTTTATTGCATACCCGTTTTTAATAAAATACATTGCATACCCTCTTTTAAT
AAAAAATATTGCATACTTTGACGAAACAAATTTTCGTTGCATACCCAATAAAAGATTATTATATTGCATA
CCCGTTTTTAATAAAATACATTGCATACCCTCTTTTAATAAAAAATATTGCATACGTTGACGAAACAAAT
TTTCGTTGCATACCCAATAAAAGATTATTATATTGCATACCTTTTCTTGCCATACCATTTAGCCGATCAA
TTGTGCTCGGCAACAGTATATTTGTGGTGTGCCAACCAACAACGGATCCACTAGTGTCGACGATGTAGGT
CACGGTCTCGAAGCCGCGGTGCGGGTGCCAGGGCGTGCCCTTGGGCTCCCCGGGCGCGTACTCCACCTCA
CCCATCTGGTCCATCATGATGAACGGGTCGAGGTGGCGGTAGTTGATCCCGGCGAACGCGCGGCGCACCG
GGAAGCCCTCGCCCTCGAAACCGCTGGGCGCGGTGGTCACGGTGAGCACGGGACGTGCGACGGCGTCGGC
GGGTGCGGATACGCGGGGCAGCGTCAGCGGGTTCTCGACGGTCACGGCGGGCATGTCGACACTAGTTCTA
GCCAGCTTTTGTTCCCTTTAGTGAGGGTTAATTTCGAGCTTGGCGTAATCATGGTCATAGCTGTTTCCTG
TGTGAAATTGTTATCCGCTCACAATTCCACACAACATACGAGCCGGAAGCATAAAGTGTAAAGCCTGGGG
TGCCTAATGAGTGAGCTAACTCACATTAATTGCGTTGCGCTCACTGCCCGCTTTCCAGTCGGGAAACCTG
TCGTGCCAGCTGCATTAATGAATCGGCCAACGCGCGGGGAGAGGCGGTTTGCGTATTGGGCGCTCTTCCG
CTTCCTCGCTCACTGACTCGCTGCGCTCGGTCGTTCGGCTGCGGCGAGCGGTATCAGCTCACTCAAAGGC
GGTAATACGGTTATCCACAGAATCAGGGGATAACGCAGGAAAGAACATGTGAGCAAAAGGCCAGCAAAAG
GCCAGGAACCGTAAAAAGGCCGCGTTGCTGGCGTTTTTCCATAGGCTCCGCCCCCCTGACGAGCATCACA
AAAATCGACGCTCAAGTCAGAGGTGGCGAAACCCGACAGGACTATAAAGATACCAGGCGTTTCCCCCTGG
AAGCTCCCTCGTGCGCTCTCCTGTTCCGACCCTGCCGCTTACCGGATACCTGTCCGCCTTTCTCCCTTCG
GGAAGCGTGGCGCTTTCTCATAGCTCACGCTGTAGGTATCTCAGTTCGGTGTAGGTCGTTCGCTCCAAGC
TGGGCTGTGTGCACGAACCCCCCGTTCAGCCCGACCGCTGCGCCTTATCCGGTAACTATCGTCTTGAGTC
CAACCCGGTAAGACACGACTTATCGCCACTGGCAGCAGCCACTGGTAACAGGATTAGCAGAGCGAGGTAT
GTAGGCGGTGCTACAGAGTTCTTGAAGTGGTGGCCTAACTACGGCTACACTAGAAGAACAGTATTTGGTA
TCTGCGCTCTGCTGAAGCCAGTTACCTTCGGAAAAAGAGTTGGTAGCTCTTGATCCGGCAAACAAACCAC
CGCTGGTAGCGGTGGTTTTTTTGTTTGCAAGCAGCAGATTACGCGCAGAAAAAAAGGATCTCAAGAAGAT
CCTTTGATCTTTTCTACGGGGTCTGACGCTCAGTGGAACGAAAACTCACGTTAAGGGATTTTGGTCATGA
GATTATCAAAAAGGATCTTCACCTAGATCCTTTTAAATTAAAAATGAAGTTTTAAATCAATCTAAAGTAT
ATATGAGTAAACTTGGTCTGACAGTTACCAATGCTTAATCAGTGAGGCACCTATCTCAGCGATCTGTCTA
TTTCGTTCATCCATAGTTGCCTGACTCCCCGTCGTGTAGATAACTACGATACGGGAGGGCTTACCATCTG
GCCCCAGTGCTGCAATGATACCGCGAGACCCACGCTCACCGGCTCCAGATTTATCAGCAATAAACCAGCC
AGCCGGAAGGGCCGAGCGCAGAAGTGGTCCTGCAACTTTATCCGCCTCCATCCAGTCTATTAATTGTTGC
CGGGAAGCTAGAGTAAGTAGTTCGCCAGTTAATAGTTTGCGCAACGTTGTTGCCATTGCTACAGGCATCG
TGGTGTCACGCTCGTCGTTTGGTATGGCTTCATTCAGCTCCGGTTCCCAACGATCAAGGCGAGTTACATG
ATCCCCCATGTTGTGCAAAAAAGCGGTTAGCTCCTTCGGTCCTCCGATCGTTGTCAGAAGTAAGTTGGCC
GCAGTGTTATCACTCATGGTTATGGCAGCACTGCATAATTCTCTTACTGTCATGCCATCCGTAAGATGCT
TTTCTGTGACTGGTGAGTACTCAACCAAGTCATTCTGAGAATAGTGTATGCGGCGACCGAGTTGCTCTTG
CCCGGCGTCAATACGGGATAATACCGCGCCACATAGCAGAACTTTAAAAGTGCTCATCATTGGAAAACGT
TCTTCGGGGCGAAAACTCTCAAGGATCTTACCGCTGTTGAGATCCAGTTCGATGTAACCCACTCGTGCAC
CCAACTGATCTTCAGCATCTTTTACTTTCACCAGCGTTTCTGGGTGAGCAAAAACAGGAAGGCAAAATGC
CGCAAAAAAGGGAATAAGGGCGACACGGAAATGTTGAATACTCATACTCTTCCTTTTTCAATATTATTGA
AGCATTTATCAGGGTTATTGTCTCATGAGCGGATACATATTTGAATGTATTTAGAAAAATAAACAAATAG
GGGTTCCGCGCACATTTCCCCGAAAAGTGCCAC
