Features (pLannotate 1.2.2; 29 found; start..end, strand, type, name):
     30..458     -  rep_origin     f1 ori (sequence partly withheld): f1 bacteriophage origin of replication; arrow indicates direction of (+) strand synthesis
    463..620     -  CDS            lacZα (fragment): LacZα fragment of β-galactosidase; lacZ fragment
    623..641     +  promoter       T7 promoter: promoter for bacteriophage T7 RNA polymerase
    666..4782    +  gene           mini-white: white; This modified version of the white gene lacks part of the first intron.
   4789..4822    -  protein_bind   loxP: Cre-mediated recombination occurs in the 8-bp core sequence (GCATACAT). Cre recombinase
   4835..5265    +  protein_bind   gypsy insulator: chromatin insulator from Drosophila Su(Hw), CP190, and Mod(mdg4)67.2
   5291..5312    -  misc_feature   MCS (fragment): pUC18/19 multiple cloning site
   5311..5405    +  protein_bind   5X UAS: five tandem copies of the "ScaI site" 17-mer CGGAGTACTGTCCTCCG, an upstream activating sequence (UAS) that efficiently binds yeast Gal4 (Webster et al., 1988; Pfeiffer et al., 2010) GAL4
   5458..5552    +  protein_bind   5X UAS: five tandem copies of the "ScaI site" 17-mer CGGAGTACTGTCCTCCG, an upstream activating sequence (UAS) that efficiently binds yeast Gal4 (Webster et al., 1988; Pfeiffer et al., 2010) GAL4
   5586..5680    +  protein_bind   5X UAS: five tandem copies of the "ScaI site" 17-mer CGGAGTACTGTCCTCCG, an upstream activating sequence (UAS) that efficiently binds yeast Gal4 (Webster et al., 1988; Pfeiffer et al., 2010) GAL4
   5895..6019    +  protein_bind   attR1: mutant version of attR; recombination site for the Gateway® LR reaction LR Clonase™
   6044..6074    +  promoter       lac UV5 promoter: E. coli lac promoter with an "up" mutation
   6098..6127    +  promoter       cat promoter (fragment): promoter of the E. coli cat gene encoding chloramphenicol acetyltransferase
   6128..6787    +  CDS            CmR: chloramphenicol acetyltransferase; cat; confers resistance to chloramphenicol
   6966..7124    +  CDS            ccdA (fragment): CCDA_ECO57 - Also known as H, letA. Experimental evidence at protein level: Swiss-Prot protein existence level 1. Antitoxin component of a type II toxin-antitoxin (TA) system which inhibits the post-segregational killing (PSK) of plasmid-free cells, also referred to as a plasmid addiction system. Binds to and blocks the activity of CcdB; will also remove bound CcdB protein from the CcdB-GyrA complex by forming a CcdA-CcdB complex, a process termed rejuvenation. Functions as a transcriptional corepressor for the ccdAB operon, repression also requires CcdB (By similarity). From Escherichia coli
   7129..7431    +  CDS            ccdB: CCDB_ECOLI - Also known as G, letB, letD. Experimental evidence at protein level: Swiss-Prot protein existence level 1. Toxic component of a type II toxin-antitoxin (TA) system, functioning in plasmid maintainence. Responsible for the post- segregational killing (PSK) of plasmid-free cells, also referred to as a plasmid addiction system. Half-life of over 2 hours. Cell killing by CcdB is accompanied by filamentation, defects in chromosome and plasmid segregation, defects in cell division, formation of anucleate cells, decreased DNA synthesis and plasmid loss. Interferes with the activity of DN
   7475..7599    -  protein_bind   attR2: mutant version of attR; recombination site for the Gateway® LR reaction LR Clonase™
   7647..8297    -  CDS            P74 (fragment): PIF0_NPVAC - Experimental evidence at protein level: Swiss-Prot protein existence level 1. Plays an essential role for oral infectivity of occlusion- derived virus (ODV) and functions also in host midgut attachment and fusion by binding to a specific host receptor. From Autographa californica nuclear polyhedrosis virus (AcMNPV).
   8296..8430    +  polyA_signal   SV40 poly(A) signal: SV40 polyadenylation signal
   8432..8862    +  protein_bind   gypsy insulator: chromatin insulator from Drosophila Su(Hw), CP190, and Mod(mdg4)67.2
   8896..8965    +  protein_bind   attB: attB site for the φC31 integrase (Groth et al., 2000) phage φC31 integrase
   9184..9202    -  promoter       T3 promoter: promoter for bacteriophage T3 RNA polymerase
   9245..9267    -  protein_bind   lac operator (fragment): The lac repressor binds to the lac operator to inhibit transcription in E. coli. This inhibition can be relieved by adding lactose or isopropyl-β-D-thiogalactopyranoside (IPTG). lac repressor encoded by lacI
   9271..9301    -  promoter       lac promoter: promoter for the E. coli lac operon
   9316..9337    -  protein_bind   CAP binding site: CAP binding activates transcription in the presence of cAMP. E. coli catabolite activator protein
   9350..9442    -  CDS            lacI (fragment): lac repressor; lacI; The lac repressor binds to the lac operator to inhibit transcription in E. coli. This inhibition can be relieved by adding lactose or isopropyl-β-D-thiogalactopyranoside (IPTG).
   9625..10213   -  rep_origin     ori: high-copy-number ColE1/pMB1/pBR322/pUC origin of replication
  10384..11244   -  CDS            AmpR: β-lactamase; bla; confers resistance to ampicillin, carbenicillin, and related antibiotics
  11245..11349   -  promoter       AmpR promoter: bla
>Addgene plasmid #173723 | pBID2_UAS>Gateway Sequencing Result | analyzer sequence | sequence record 341732
CTAAATTGTAAGCGTTAATATTTTGTTAAAATTCGCGTTAAATTTTTGTTAAATCAGCTCATTTTTTAAC
CAATAGGCCGAAATCGGCAAAATCCCTTATAAATCAAAAGAATAGACCGAGATAGGGT
[37 nt withheld, positions 129-165]
AAAGAACGTGGACTCCAACGTCAAAGG
[49 nt withheld, positions 193-241]
T
[91 nt withheld, positions 243-333]
G
[124 nt withheld, positions 335-458]
CCCATTCGCCATTCAGGCTGCGCAACTGTTGGGAAGGGCGATCGGTGCGGGCCTCTTCGCTATTACGCCA
GCTGGCGAAAGGGGGATGTGCTGCAAGGCGATTAAGTTGGGTAACGCCAGGGTTTTCCCAGTCACGACGT
TGTAAAACGACGGCCAGTGAATTGTAATACGACTCACTATAGGGCGAATTGGGTACGTACCGGGCCCCTA
GTATGTATGTAAGTTAATAAAACCCATTTTTGCGGAAAGTAGATAAAAAAAACATTTTTTTTTTTTACTG
CACTGGATATCATTGAACTTATCTGATCAGTTTTAAATTTACTTCGATCCAAGGGTATTTGATGTACCAG
GTTCTTTCGATTACCTCTCACTCAAAATGACATTCCACTCAAAGTCAGCGCTGTTTGCCTCCTTCTCTGT
CCACAGAAATATCGCCGTCTCTTTCGCCGCTGCGTCCGCTATCTCTTTCGCCACCGTTTGTAGCGTTACG
TAGCGTCAATGTCCGCCTTCAGTTGCATTTTGTCAGCGGTTTCGTGACGAAGCTCCAAGCGGTTTACGCC
ATCAATTAAACACAAAGTGCTGTGCCAAAACTCCTCTCGCTTCTTATTTTTGTTTGTTTTTTGAGTGATT
GGGGTGGTGATTGGTTTTGGGTGGGTAAGCAGGGGAAAGTGTGAAAAATCCCGGCAATGGGCCAAGAGGA
TCAGGAGCTATTAATTCGCGGAGGCAGCAAACACCCATCTGCCGAGCATCTGAACAATGTGAGTAGTACA
TGTGCATACATCTTAAGTTCACTTGATCTATAGGAACTGCGATTGCAACATCAAATTGTCTGCGGCGTGA
GAACTGCGACCCACAAAAATCCCAAACCGCAATTGCACAAACAAATAGTGACACGAAACAGATTATTCTG
GTAGCTGTTCTCGCTATATAAGACAATTTTTGAGATCATATCATGATCAAGACATCTAAAGGCATTCATT
TTCGACTATATTCTTTTTTACAAAAAATATAACAACCAGATATTTTAAGCTGATCCTAGATGCACAAAAA
ATAAATAAAAGTATAAACCTACTTCGTAGGATACTTCGGGGTACTTTTTGTTCGGGGTTAGATGAGCATA
ACGCTTGTAGTTGATATTTGAGATCCCCTATCATTGCAGGGTGACAGCGGAGCGGCTTCGCAGAGCTGCA
TTAACCAGGGCTTCGGGCAGGCCAAAAACTACGGCACGCTCCGGCCACCCAGTCCGCCGGAGGACTCCGG
TTCAGGGAGCGGCCAACTAGCCGAGAACCTCACCTATGCCTGGCACAATATGGACATCTTTGGGGCGGTC
AATCAGCCGGGCTCCGGATGGCGGCAGCTGGTCAACCGGACACGCGGACTATTCTGCAACGAGCGACACA
TACCGGCGCCCAGGAAACATTTGCTCAAGAACGGTGAGTTTCTATTCGCAGTCGGCTGATCTGTGTGAAA
TCTTAATAAAGGGTCCAATTACCAATTTGAAACTCAGTTTGCGGCGTGGCCTATCCGGGCGAACTTTTGG
CCGTGATGGGCAGTTCCGGTGCCGGAAAGACGACCCTGCTGAATGCCCTTGCCTTTCGATCGCCGCAGGG
CATCCAAGTATCGCCATCCGGGATGCGACTGCTCAATGGCCAACCTGTGGACGCCAAGGAGATGCAGGCC
AGGTGCGCCTATGTCCAGCAGGATGACCTCTTTATCGGCTCCCTAACGGCCAGGGAACACCTGATTTTCC
AAGCCATGGTGCGGATGCCACGACATCTGACCTATCGGCAGCGAGTGGCCCGCGTGGATCAGGTGATCCA
GGAGCTTTCGCTCAGCAAATGTCAGCACACGATCATCGGTGTGCCCGGCAGGGTGAAAGGTCTGTCCGGC
GGAGAAAGGAAGCGTCTGGCATTCGCCTCCGAGGCTCTAACCGATCCGCCGCTTCTGATCTGCGATGAGC
CCACCTCCGGACTGGACTCCTTTACCGCCCACAGCGTCGTCCAGGTGCTGAAGAAGCTGTCGCAGAAGGG
CAAGACCGTCATCCTGACCATTCATCAGCCGTCTTCCGAGCTGTTTGAGCTCTTTGACAAGATCCTTCTG
ATGGCCGAGGGCAGGGTAGCTTTCTTGGGCACTCCCAGCGAAGCCGTCGACTTCTTTTCCTAGTGAGTTC
GATGTGTTTATTAAGGGTATCTAGTATTACATAACATCTCAACTCCTATCCAGCGTGGGTGCCCAGTGTC
CTACCAACTACAATCCGGCGGACTTTTACGTACAGGTGTTGGCCGTTGTGCCCGGACGGGAGATCGAGTC
CCGTGATCGGATCGCCAAGATATGCGACAATTTTGCCATTAGCAAAGTAGCCCGGGATATGGAGCAGTTG
TTGGCCACCAAAAATCTGGAGAAGCCACTGGAGCAGCCGGAGAATGGGTACACCTACAAGGCCACCTGGT
TCATGCAGTTCCGGGCGGTCCTGTGGCGATCCTGGCTGTCGGTGCTCAAGGAACCACTCCTCGTAAAAGT
GCGACTTATTCAGACAACGGTGAGTGGTTCCAGTGGAAACAAATGATATAACGCTTACAATTCTTGGAAA
CAAATTCGCTAGATTTTAGATAGAATTGCCTGATTCCACACCCTTCTTAGTTTTTTTCAATGAGATGTAT
AGTTTATAGTTTTGCAGAAGATAAATAAATTTCATTTAACTCGCGAATATTAATGAGATGCGAGTAACAT
TTTAATTTGCAGATGGTTGCCATCTTGATTGGCCTCATCTTTTTGGGCCAACAACTCACGCAAGTGGGTG
TGATGAATATCAACGGAGCCATCTTCCTCTTCCTGACCAACATGACCTTTCAAAACGTCTTTGCCACGAT
AAATGTAAGTCATGTTTAGAATACATTTGCATTTCAATAATTTACTAACTTTCTAATGAATCGATTCGAT
TTAGGTGTTCACCTCAGAGCTGCCAGTTTTTATGAGGGAGGCCCGAAGTCGACTTTATCGCTGTGACACA
TACTTTCTGGGCAAAACGATTGCCGAATTGCCGCTTTTTCTCACAGTGCCACTGGTCTTCACGGCGATTG
CCTATCCGATGATCGGACTGCGGGCCGGAGTGCTGCACTTCTTCAACTGCCTGGCGCTGGTCACTCTGGT
GGCCAATGTGTCAACGTCCTTCGGATATCTAATATCCTGCGCCAGCTCCTCGACCTCGATGGCGCTGTCT
GTGGGTCCGCCGGTTATCATACCATTCCTGCTCTTTGGCGGCTTCTTCTTGAACTCGGGCTCGGTGCCAG
TATACCTCAAATGGTTGTCGTACCTCTCATGGTTCCGTTACGCCAACGAGGGTCTGCTGATTAACCAATG
GGCGGACGTGGAGCCGGGCGAAATTAGCTGCACATCGTCGAACACCACGTGCCCCAGTTCGGGCAAGGTC
ATCCTGGAGACGCTTAACTTCTCCGCCGCCGATCTGCCGCTGGACTACGTGGGTCTGGCCATTCTCATCG
TGAGCTTCCGGGTGCTCGCATATCTGGCTCTAAGACTTCGGGCCCGACGCAAGGAGTAGCCGACATATAT
CCGAAATAACTGCTTGTTTTTTTTTTTTACCATTATTACCATCGTGTTTACTGTTTATTGCCCCCTCAAA
AAGCTAATGTAATTATATTTGTGCCAATAAAAACAAGATATGACCTATAGAATACAAGTATTTCCCCTTC
GAACATCCCCACAAGTAGACTTTGGATTTGTCTTCTAACCAAAAGACTTACACACCTGCATACCTTACAT
CAAAAACTCGTTTATCGCTACATAAAACACCGGGATATATTTTTTATATACATACTTTTCAAATCGCGCG
CCCTCTTCATAATTCACCTCCACACCACGTTTCGTAGTTGCTCTTTCGCTGTCTCCCACCCGCTCTCCGC
AACACATTCACCTTTTGTTCGACGACCTTGGAGCGACTGTCGTTAGTTCCGCGCGATTCGGTTCGCTCAA
ATGGTTCCGAGTGGTTCATTTCGTCTCAATAGAAATTAGTAATAAATATTTGTATGTACAATTTATTTGC
TCCAATATATTTGTATATATTTCCCTCACAGCTATATTTATTCTAATTTAATATTATGACTTTTTAAGGT
AATTTTTTGTGACCTGTTCGGAGTGATTAGCGTTACAATTTGAACTGAAAGTGACATCCAGTGTTTGTTC
CTTGTGTAGATGCATCTCAAAAAAATGGTGGGCATAATAGTGTTGTTTATATATATCAAAAATAACAACT
ATAATAATAAGAATACATTTAATTTAGAAAATGCTTGGATTTCACTGGAACTAGGCTAGCATAACTTCGT
ATAATGTATGCTATACGAAGTTATGCTAGCGGATCCTGGCCACGTAATAAGTGTGCGTTGAATTTATTCG
CAAAAACATTGCATATTTTCGGCAAAGTAAAATTTTGTTGCATACCTTATCAAAAAATAAGTGCTGCATA
CTTTTTAGAGAAACCAAATAATTTTTTATTGCATACCCGTTTTTAATAAAATACATTGCATACCCTCTTT
TAATAAAAAATATTGCATACTTTGACGAAACAAATTTTCGTTGCATACCCAATAAAAGATTATTATATTG
CATACCCGTTTTTAATAAAATACATTGCATACCCTCTTTTAATAAAAAATATTGCATACGTTGACGAAAC
AAATTTTCGTTGCATACCCAATAAAAGATTATTATATTGCATACCTTTTCTTGCCATACCATTTAGCCGA
TCAATTGTGCTCGGCAACAGTATATTTGTGGTGTGCCAACCAACAACAGATCCAAGCTGGCCGCGGCTCG
ATAAGCTTGCATGCCTGCAGGTCGGAGTACTGTCCTCCGAGCGGAGTACTGTCCTCCGAGCGGAGTACTG
TCCTCCGAGCGGAGTACTGTCCTCCGAGCGGAGTACTGTCCTCCGAGCGGAGTACTGTCCTCCGAGCGGA
GACTCTAGCGCTAGCGCATGCCTGCAGGTCGGAGTACTGTCCTCCGAGCGGAGTACTGTCCTCCGAGCGG
AGTACTGTCCTCCGAGCGGAGTACTGTCCTCCGAGCGGAGTACTGTCCTCCGAGCGGAGACTCTAGCGCT
AGCGCATGCCTGCAGGTCGGAGTACTGTCCTCCGAGCGGAGTACTGTCCTCCGAGCGGAGTACTGTCCTC
CGAGCGGAGTACTGTCCTCCGAGCGGAGTACTGTCCTCCGAGCGGAGACTCTAGCGACGTCGAGACTCTA
GCGAGCTCGCCCGGGGATCGAGCGCAGCGGTATAAAAGGGCGCGGGGTGGCTGAGAGCATCAGTTGTGAA
TGAATGTTCGAGCCGAGCAGACGTGCCGCTGCCTTCGTTAATATCCTTTGAATAAGCCAACTTTGAATCA
CAAGACGCATACCAAACGAATTCGCAGATCTTAATTAACCGGTACCACAAGTTTGTACAAAAAAGCTGAA
CGAGAAACGTAAAATGATATAAATATCAATATATTAAATTAGATTTTGCATAAAAAACAGACTACATAAT
ACTGTAAAACACAACATATCCAGTCACTATGGCGGCCGCATTAGGCACCCCAGGCTTTACACTTTATGCT
TCCGGCTCGTATAATGTGTGGATTTTGAGTTAGGATCCGTCGAGATTTTCAGGAGCTAAGGAAGCTAAAA
TGGAGAAAAAAATCACTGGATATACCACCGTTGATATATCCCAATGGCATCGTAAAGAACATTTTGAGGC
ATTTCAGTCAGTTGCTCAATGTACCTATAACCAGACCGTTCAGCTGGATATTACGGCCTTTTTAAAGACC
GTAAAGAAAAATAAGCACAAGTTTTATCCGGCCTTTATTCACATTCTTGCCCGCCTGATGAATGCTCATC
CGGAATTCCGTATGGCAATGAAAGACGGTGAGCTGGTGATATGGGATAGTGTTCACCCTTGTTACACCGT
TTTCCATGAGCAAACTGAAACGTTTTCATCGCTCTGGAGTGAATACCACGACGATTTCCGGCAGTTTCTA
CACATATATTCGCAAGATGTGGCGTGTTACGGTGAAAACCTGGCCTATTTCCCTAAAGGGTTTATTGAGA
ATATGTTTTTCGTCTCAGCCAATCCCTGGGTGAGTTTCACCAGTTTTGATTTAAACGTGGCCAATATGGA
CAACTTCTTCGCCCCCGTTTTCACCATGGGCAAATATTATACGCAAGGCGACAAGGTGCTGATGCCGCTG
GCGATTCAGGTTCATCATGCCGTTTGTGATGGCTTCCATGTCGGCAGAATGCTTAATGAATTACAACAGT
ACTGCGATGAGTGGCAGGGCGGGGCGTAAACGCGTGGATCCGGCTTACTAAAAGCCAGATAACAGTATGC
GTATTTGCGCGCTGATTTTTGCGGTATAAGAATATATACTGATATGTATACCCGAAGTATGTCAAAAAGA
GGTATGCTATGAAGCAGCGTATTACAGTGACAGTTGACAGCGACAGCTATCAGTTGCTCAAGGCATATAT
GATGTCAATATCTCCGGTCTGGTAAGCACAACCATGCAGAATGAAGCCCGTCGTCTGCGTGCCGAACGCT
GGAAAGCGGAAAATCAGGAAGGGATGGCTGAGGTCGCCCGGTTTATTGAAATGAACGGCTCTTTTGCTGA
CGAGAACAGGGGCTGGTGAAATGCAGTTTAAGGTTTACACCTATAAAAGAGAGAGCCGTTATCGTCTGTT
TGTGGATGTACAGAGTGATATTATTGACACGCCCGGGCGACGGATGGTGATCCCCCTGGCCAGTGCACGT
CTGCTGTCAGATAAAGTCTCCCGTGAACTTTACCCGGTGGTGCATATCGGGGATGAAAGCTGGCGCATGA
TGACCACCGATATGGCCAGTGTGCCGGTCTCCGTTATCGGGGAAGAAGTGGCTGATCTCAGCCACCGCGA
AAATGACATCAAAAACGCCATTAACCTGATGTTCTGGGGAATATAAATGTCAGGCTCCCTTATACACAGC
CAGTCTGCAGGTCGACCATAGTGACTGGATATGTTGTGTTTTACAGTATTATGTAGTCTGTTTTTTATGC
AAAATCTAATTTAATATATTGATATTTATATCATTTTACGTTTCTCGTTCAGCTTTCTTGTACAAAGTGG
TGATATCGCATGCGGCCGCGGCGCGCCTCTAGAAATGAATCGTTTTTAAAATAACAAATCAATTGTTTTA
TAATATTCGTACGATTCTTTGATTATGTAATAAAATGTGATCATTAGGAAGATTACGAAAAATATAAAAA
ATATGAGTTCTGTGTGTATAACAAATGCTGTAAACGCCACAATTGTGTTTGTTGCAAATAAACCCATGAT
TATTTGATTAAAATTGTTGTTTTCTTTGTTCATAGACAATAGTGTGTTTTGCCTAAACGTGTACTGCATA
AACTCCATGCGAGTGTATAGCGAGCTAGTGGCTAACGCTTGCCCCACCAAAGTAGATTCGTCAAAATCCT
CAATTTCATCACCCTCCTCCAAGTTTAACATTTGGCCGTCGGAATTAACTTCTAAAGATGCCACATAATC
TAATAAATGAAATAGAGATTCAAACGTGGCGTCATCGTCCGTTTCGACCATTTCCGAAAAGAACTCGGGC
ATAAACTCTATGATTTCTCTGGACGTGGTGTTGTCGAAACTCTCAAAGTACGCAGTCAGGAACGTGCGCG
ACATGTCGTCGGGAAACTCGCGCGGAAACATGTTGTTGTAACCGAACGGGTCCCATAGCGCCAAAACCAA
ATCTGCCAGCGTCAATAGAATGAGCACGATGCCGACAATGGAGCTGGCTTGGATAGCGATTCGAGTTAAC
TTGTTTATTGCAGCTTATAATGGTTACAAATAAAGCAATAGCATCACAAATTTCACAAATAAAGCATTTT
TTTCACTGCATTCTAGTTGTGGTTTGTCCAAACTCATCAATGTATCTTATCATGTCTGGATCTTGGCCAC
GTAATAAGTGTGCGTTGAATTTATTCGCAAAAACATTGCATATTTTCGGCAAAGTAAAATTTTGTTGCAT
ACCTTATCAAAAAATAAGTGCTGCATACTTTTTAGAGAAACCAAATAATTTTTTATTGCATACCCGTTTT
TAATAAAATACATTGCATACCCTCTTTTAATAAAAAATATTGCATACTTTGACGAAACAAATTTTCGTTG
CATACCCAATAAAAGATTATTATATTGCATACCCGTTTTTAATAAAATACATTGCATACCCTCTTTTAAT
AAAAAATATTGCATACGTTGACGAAACAAATTTTCGTTGCATACCCAATAAAAGATTATTATATTGCATA
CCTTTTCTTGCCATACCATTTAGCCGATCAATTGTGCTCGGCAACAGTATATTTGTGGTGTGCCAACCAA
CAACGGATCCACTAGTGTCGACGATGTAGGTCACGGTCTCGAAGCCGCGGTGCGGGTGCCAGGGCGTGCC
CTTGGGCTCCCCGGGCGCGTACTCCACCTCACCCATCTGGTCCATCATGATGAACGGGTCGAGGTGGCGG
TAGTTGATCCCGGCGAACGCGCGGCGCACCGGGAAGCCCTCGCCCTCGAAACCGCTGGGCGCGGTGGTCA
CGGTGAGCACGGGACGTGCGACGGCGTCGGCGGGTGCGGATACGCGGGGCAGCGTCAGCGGGTTCTCGAC
GGTCACGGCGGGCATGTCGACACTAGTTCTAGCCAGCTTTTGTTCCCTTTAGTGAGGGTTAATTTCGAGC
TTGGCGTAATCATGGTCATAGCTGTTTCCTGTGTGAAATTGTTATCCGCTCACAATTCCACACAACATAC
GAGCCGGAAGCATAAAGTGTAAAGCCTGGGGTGCCTAATGAGTGAGCTAACTCACATTAATTGCGTTGCG
CTCACTGCCCGCTTTCCAGTCGGGAAACCTGTCGTGCCAGCTGCATTAATGAATCGGCCAACGCGCGGGG
AGAGGCGGTTTGCGTATTGGGCGCTCTTCCGCTTCCTCGCTCACTGACTCGCTGCGCTCGGTCGTTCGGC
TGCGGCGAGCGGTATCAGCTCACTCAAAGGCGGTAATACGGTTATCCACAGAATCAGGGGATAACGCAGG
AAAGAACATGTGAGCAAAAGGCCAGCAAAAGGCCAGGAACCGTAAAAAGGCCGCGTTGCTGGCGTTTTTC
CATAGGCTCCGCCCCCCTGACGAGCATCACAAAAATCGACGCTCAAGTCAGAGGTGGCGAAACCCGACAG
GACTATAAAGATACCAGGCGTTTCCCCCTGGAAGCTCCCTCGTGCGCTCTCCTGTTCCGACCCTGCCGCT
TACCGGATACCTGTCCGCCTTTCTCCCTTCGGGAAGCGTGGCGCTTTCTCATAGCTCACGCTGTAGGTAT
CTCAGTTCGGTGTAGGTCGTTCGCTCCAAGCTGGGCTGTGTGCACGAACCCCCCGTTCAGCCCGACCGCT
GCGCCTTATCCGGTAACTATCGTCTTGAGTCCAACCCGGTAAGACACGACTTATCGCCACTGGCAGCAGC
CACTGGTAACAGGATTAGCAGAGCGAGGTATGTAGGCGGTGCTACAGAGTTCTTGAAGTGGTGGCCTAAC
TACGGCTACACTAGAAGAACAGTATTTGGTATCTGCGCTCTGCTGAAGCCAGTTACCTTCGGAAAAAGAG
TTGGTAGCTCTTGATCCGGCAAACAAACCACCGCTGGTAGCGGTGGTTTTTTTGTTTGCAAGCAGCAGAT
TACGCGCAGAAAAAAAGGATCTCAAGAAGATCCTTTGATCTTTTCTACGGGGTCTGACGCTCAGTGGAAC
GAAAACTCACGTTAAGGGATTTTGGTCATGAGATTATCAAAAAGGATCTTCACCTAGATCCTTTTAAATT
AAAAATGAAGTTTTAAATCAATCTAAAGTATATATGAGTAAACTTGGTCTGACAGTTACCAATGCTTAAT
CAGTGAGGCACCTATCTCAGCGATCTGTCTATTTCGTTCATCCATAGTTGCCTGACTCCCCGTCGTGTAG
ATAACTACGATACGGGAGGGCTTACCATCTGGCCCCAGTGCTGCAATGATACCGCGAGACCCACGCTCAC
CGGCTCCAGATTTATCAGCAATAAACCAGCCAGCCGGAAGGGCCGAGCGCAGAAGTGGTCCTGCAACTTT
ATCCGCCTCCATCCAGTCTATTAATTGTTGCCGGGAAGCTAGAGTAAGTAGTTCGCCAGTTAATAGTTTG
CGCAACGTTGTTGCCATTGCTACAGGCATCGTGGTGTCACGCTCGTCGTTTGGTATGGCTTCATTCAGCT
CCGGTTCCCAACGATCAAGGCGAGTTACATGATCCCCCATGTTGTGCAAAAAAGCGGTTAGCTCCTTCGG
TCCTCCGATCGTTGTCAGAAGTAAGTTGGCCGCAGTGTTATCACTCATGGTTATGGCAGCACTGCATAAT
TCTCTTACTGTCATGCCATCCGTAAGATGCTTTTCTGTGACTGGTGAGTACTCAACCAAGTCATTCTGAG
AATAGTGTATGCGGCGACCGAGTTGCTCTTGCCCGGCGTCAATACGGGATAATACCGCGCCACATAGCAG
AACTTTAAAAGTGCTCATCATTGGAAAACGTTCTTCGGGGCGAAAACTCTCAAGGATCTTACCGCTGTTG
AGATCCAGTTCGATGTAACCCACTCGTGCACCCAACTGATCTTCAGCATCTTTTACTTTCACCAGCGTTT
CTGGGTGAGCAAAAACAGGAAGGCAAAATGCCGCAAAAAAGGGAATAAGGGCGACACGGAAATGTTGAAT
ACTCATACTCTTCCTTTTTCAATATTATTGAAGCATTTATCAGGGTTATTGTCTCATGAGCGGATACATA
TTTGAATGTATTTAGAAAAATAAACAAATAGGGGTTCCGCGCACATTTCCCCGAAAAGTGCCAC
